>Addgene plasmid #126753 | pX330-Flag-WT_SpCas9 (without sgRNA; with silent mutations) | addgene full sequence | sequence record 259339 | Addgene NGS Result
GGGCGGGGCGGGGCGAGGCGGAGAGGTGCGGCGGCAGCCAATCAGAGCGGCGCGCTCCGAAAGTTTCCTT
TTATGGCGAGGCGGCGGCGGCGGCGGCCCTATAAAAAGCGAAGCGCGCGGCGGGCGGGAGTCGCTGCGCG
CTGCCTTCGCCCCGTGCCCCGCTCCGCCGCCGCCTCGCGCCGCCCGCCCCGGCTCTGACTGACCGCGTTA
CTCCCACAGGTGAGCGGGCGGGACGGCCCTTCTCCTCCGGGCTGTAATTAGCTGAGCAAGAGGTAAGGGT
TTAAGGGATGGTTGGTTGGTGGGGTATTAATGTTTAATTACCTGGAGCACCTGCCTGAAATCACTTTTTT
TCAGGTTGGACCGGTGCCACCATGGACTATAAGGACCACGACGGAGACTACAAGGATCATGATATTGATT
ACAAAGACGATGACGATAAGATGGCCCCAAAGAAGAAGCGGAAGGTCGGTATCCACGGAGTCCCAGCAGC
CGACAAGAAGTACAGCATCGGCCTGGACATCGGCACCAACTCTGTGGGCTGGGCCGTGATCACCGACGAG
TACAAGGTGCCCAGCAAGAAATTCAAGGTGCTGGGCAACACCGACCGGCACAGCATCAAGAAGAACCTGA
TCGGAGCCCTGCTGTTCGACAGCGGCGAAACAGCCGAGGCCACCCGGCTGAAGAGAACCGCCAGAAGAAG
ATACACCAGACGGAAGAACCGGATCTGCTATCTGCAAGAGATCTTCAGCAACGAGATGGCCAAGGTGGAC
GACAGCTTCTTCCACAGACTGGAAGAGTCCTTCCTGGTGGAAGAGGATAAGAAGCACGAGCGGCACCCCA
TCTTCGGCAACATCGTGGACGAGGTGGCCTACCACGAGAAGTACCCCACCATCTACCACCTGAGAAAGAA
ACTGGTGGACAGCACCGACAAGGCCGACCTGCGGCTGATCTATCTGGCCCTGGCCCACATGATCAAGTTC
CGGGGCCACTTCCTGATCGAGGGCGACCTGAACCCCGACAACAGCGACGTGGACAAGCTGTTCATCCAGC
TGGTGCAGACCTACAACCAGCTGTTCGAGGAAAACCCCATCAACGCCAGCGGCGTGGACGCCAAGGCCAT
CCTGTCTGCCAGACTGAGCAAGAGCAGACGGCTGGAAAATCTGATCGCCCAGCTGCCCGGCGAGAAGAAG
AATGGCCTGTTCGGAAACCTGATTGCCCTGAGCCTGGGCCTGACCCCCAACTTCAAGAGCAACTTCGACC
TGGCCGAGGATGCCAAACTGCAGCTGAGCAAGGACACCTACGACGACGACCTGGACAACCTGCTGGCCCA
GATCGGCGACCAGTACGCCGACCTGTTTCTGGCCGCCAAGAACCTGTCCGACGCCATCCTGCTGAGCGAC
ATCCTGAGAGTGAACACCGAGATCACCAAGGCCCCCCTGAGCGCCTCTATGATCAAGAGATACGACGAGC
ACCACCAGGACCTGACCCTGCTGAAAGCTCTCGTGCGGCAGCAGCTGCCTGAGAAGTACAAAGAGATTTT
CTTCGACCAGAGCAAGAACGGCTACGCCGGCTACATTGACGGCGGAGCCAGCCAGGAAGAGTTCTACAAG
TTCATCAAGCCCATCCTGGAAAAGATGGACGGCACCGAGGAACTGCTCGTGAAGCTGAACAGAGAGGACC
TGCTGCGGAAGCAGCGGACCTTCGACAACGGCAGCATCCCCCACCAGATCCACCTGGGAGAGCTGCACGC
CATTCTGCGGCGGCAGGAAGATTTTTACCCATTCCTGAAGGACAACCGGGAAAAGATCGAGAAGATCCTG
ACCTTCCGCATCCCCTACTACGTGGGCCCTCTGGCCAGGGGAAACAGCAGATTCGCCTGGATGACCAGAA
AGAGCGAGGAAACCATCACCCCCTGGAACTTCGAGGAAGTGGTGGACAAGGGCGCTTCCGCCCAGAGCTT
CATCGAGCGGATGACCAACTTCGATAAGAACCTGCCCAACGAGAAGGTGCTGCCCAAGCACAGCCTGCTG
TACGAGTACTTCACCGTGTATAACGAGCTGACCAAAGTGAAATACGTGACCGAGGGAATGAGAAAGCCCG
CCTTCCTGAGCGGCGAGCAGAAAAAGGCCATCGTGGACCTGCTGTTCAAGACCAACCGGAAAGTGACCGT
GAAGCAGCTGAAAGAGGACTACTTCAAGAAAATCGAGTGCTTCGACTCCGTGGAAATCTCCGGCGTGGAA
GATCGGTTCAACGCCTCCCTGGGCACATACCACGATCTGCTGAAAATTATCAAGGACAAGGACTTCCTGG
ACAATGAGGAAAACGAGGACATTCTGGAAGATATCGTGCTGACCCTGACACTGTTTGAGGACAGAGAGAT
GATCGAGGAACGGCTGAAAACCTATGCCCACCTGTTCGACGACAAAGTGATGAAGCAGCTGAAGCGGCGG
AGATACACCGGCTGGGGCAGGCTGAGCCGGAAGCTGATCAACGGCATCCGGGACAAGCAGTCCGGCAAGA
CAATCCTGGATTTCCTGAAGTCCGACGGCTTCGCCAACAGAAACTTCATGCAGCTGATCCACGACGACAG
CCTGACCTTTAAAGAGGACATCCAGAAAGCCCAGGTGTCCGGCCAGGGCGATAGCCTGCACGAGCACATT
GCCAATCTGGCCGGCAGCCCCGCCATTAAGAAGGGCATCCTGCAGACAGTGAAGGTGGTGGACGAGCTCG
TGAAAGTGATGGGCCGGCACAAGCCCGAGAACATCGTGATCGAAATGGCCAGAGAGAACCAGACCACCCA
GAAGGGACAGAAGAACAGCCGCGAGAGAATGAAGCGGATCGAAGAGGGCATCAAAGAGCTGGGCAGCCAG
ATCCTGAAAGAACACCCCGTGGAAAACACCCAGCTGCAGAACGAGAAGCTGTACCTGTACTACCTGCAGA
ATGGGCGGGATATGTACGTGGACCAGGAACTGGACATCAACCGGCTGTCCGACTACGATGTGGACCATAT
CGTGCCTCAGAGCTTTCTGAAGGACGACTCCATCGACAACAAGGTGCTGACCAGAAGCGACAAGAACCGG
GGCAAGAGCGACAACGTGCCCTCCGAAGAGGTCGTGAAGAAGATGAAGAACTACTGGCGGCAGCTGCTGA
ACGCCAAGCTGATTACCCAGAGAAAGTTCGACAATCTGACCAAGGCCGAGAGAGGCGGCCTGAGCGAACT
GGATAAGGCCGGCTTCATCAAGAGACAGCTGGTGGAAACCCGGCAGATCACAAAGCACGTGGCACAGATC
CTGGACTCCCGGATGAACACTAAGTACGACGAGAATGACAAGCTGATCCGGGAAGTGAAAGTGATCACCC
TGAAGTCCAAGCTGGTGTCCGATTTCCGGAAGGATTTCCAGTTTTACAAAGTGCGCGAGATCAACAACTA
CCACCACGCCCACGACGCGTACCTGAACGCCGTCGTGGGAACCGCCCTGATCAAAAAGTACCCTAAGCTG
GAAAGCGAGTTCGTGTACGGCGACTACAAGGTGTACGACGTACGGAAGATGATCGCCAAGAGCGAGCAGG
AAATCGGCAAGGCTACCGCCAAGTACTTCTTCTACAGCAACATCATGAACTTTTTCAAGACCGAGATTAC
CCTGGCCAACGGCGAGATCCGGAAGCGGCCTCTGATCGAGACAAACGGCGAAACCGGGGAGATCGTGTGG
GATAAGGGCCGGGATTTTGCCACCGTGCGGAAAGTGCTGAGCATGCCCCAAGTGAATATCGTGAAAAAGA
CCGAGGTGCAGACAGGCGGCTTCAGCAAAGAGTCTATCCTGCCCAAGAGGAACAGCGATAAGCTGATCGC
CAGAAAGAAGGACTGGGACCCTAAGAAGTACGGCGGCTTCGACAGCCCCACCGTGGCCTATTCTGTGCTG
GTGGTGGCCAAAGTGGAAAAGGGCAAGTCCAAGAAACTGAAGAGTGTGAAAGAGCTGCTGGGGATCACCA
TCATGGAAAGAAGCAGCTTCGAGAAGAATCCCATCGACTTTCTGGAAGCCAAGGGCTACAAAGAAGTGAA
AAAGGACCTGATCATCAAGCTGCCTAAGTACTCCCTGTTCGAGCTGGAAAACGGCCGGAAGAGAATGCTG
GCCTCTGCCGGCGAACTGCAGAAGGGAAACGAACTGGCCCTGCCCTCCAAATATGTGAACTTCCTGTACC
TGGCCAGCCACTATGAGAAGCTGAAGGGCTCCCCCGAGGATAATGAGCAGAAACAGCTGTTTGTGGAACA
GCACAAGCACTACCTGGACGAGATCATCGAGCAGATCAGCGAGTTCTCCAAGAGAGTGATCCTGGCCGAC
GCTAATCTGGACAAAGTGCTGTCCGCCTACAACAAGCACCGGGATAAGCCCATCAGAGAGCAGGCCGAGA
ATATCATCCACCTGTTTACCCTGACCAATCTGGGAGCCCCTGCCGCCTTCAAGTACTTTGACACCACCAT
CGACCGGAAGAGGTACACCAGCACCAAAGAGGTGCTGGACGCCACCCTGATCCACCAGAGCATCACCGGC
CTGTACGAGACACGGATCGACCTGTCTCAGCTGGGAGGCGACAAAAGGCCGGCGGCCACGAAAAAGGCCG
GCCAGGCAAAAAAGAAAAAGTAAGAATTCCTAGAGCTCGCTGATCAGCCTCGACTGTGCCTTCTAGTTGC
CAGCCATCTGTTGTTTGCCCCTCCCCCGTGCCTTCCTTGACCCTGGAAGGTGCCACTCCCACTGTCCTTT
CCTAATAAAATGAGGAAATTGCATCGCATTGTCTGAGTAGGTGTCATTCTATTCTGGGGGGTGGGGTGGG
GCAGGACAGCAAGGGGGAGGATTGGGAAGAGAATAGCAGGCATGCTGGGGAGCGGCCGCAGGAACCCCTA
GTGATGGAGTTGGCCACTCCCTCTCTGCGCGCTCGCTCGCTCACTGAGGCCGGGCGACCAAAGGTCGCCC
GACGCCCGGGCTTTGCCCGGGCGGCCTCAGTGAGCGAGCGAGCGCGCAGCTGCCTGCAGGGGCGCCTGAT
GCGGTATTTTCTCCTTACGCATCTGTGCGGTATTTCACACCGCATA
[95 nt withheld, positions 5087-5181]
T
[46 nt withheld, positions 5183-5228]
C
[141 nt withheld, positions 5230-5370]
CCTTTGACGTTGGAGTCCACGTTCTTT
[37 nt withheld, positions 5398-5434]
ACTCTATCTCGGGCTATTCTTTTGATTTATAAGGGATTTTGCCGATTTCGGTCTATTGGTTAAAAAATGA
GCTGATTTAACAAAAATTTAACGCGAATTTTAACAAAATATTAACGTTTACAATTTTATGGTGCACTCTC
AGTACAATCTGCTCTGATGCCGCATAGTTAAGCCAGCCCCGACACCCGCCAACACCCGCTGACGCGCCCT
GACGGGCTTGTCTGCTCCCGGCATCCGCTTACAGACAAGCTGTGACCGTCTCCGGGAGCTGCATGTGTCA
GAGGTTTTCACCGTCATCACCGAAACGCGCGAGACGAAAGGGCCTCGTGATACGCCTATTTTTATAGGTT
AATGTCATGATAATAATGGTTTCTTAGACGTCAGGTGGCACTTTTCGGGGAAATGTGCGCGGAACCCCTA
TTTGTTTATTTTTCTAAATACATTCAAATATGTATCCGCTCATGAGACAATAACCCTGATAAATGCTTCA
ATAATATTGAAAAAGGAAGAGTATGAGTATTCAACATTTCCGTGTCGCCCTTATTCCCTTTTTTGCGGCA
TTTTGCCTTCCTGTTTTTGCTCACCCAGAAACGCTGGTGAAAGTAAAAGATGCTGAAGATCAGTTGGGTG
CACGAGTGGGTTACATCGAACTGGATCTCAACAGCGGTAAGATCCTTGAGAGTTTTCGCCCCGAAGAACG
TTTTCCAATGATGAGCACTTTTAAAGTTCTGCTATGTGGCGCGGTATTATCCCGTATTGACGCCGGGCAA
GAGCAACTCGGTCGCCGCATACACTATTCTCAGAATGACTTGGTTGAGTACTCACCAGTCACAGAAAAGC
ATCTTACGGATGGCATGACAGTAAGAGAATTATGCAGTGCTGCCATAACCATGAGTGATAACACTGCGGC
CAACTTACTTCTGACAACGATCGGAGGACCGAAGGAGCTAACCGCTTTTTTGCACAACATGGGGGATCAT
GTAACTCGCCTTGATCGTTGGGAACCGGAGCTGAATGAAGCCATACCAAACGACGAGCGTGACACCACGA
TGCCTGTAGCAATGGCAACAACGTTGCGCAAACTATTAACTGGCGAACTACTTACTCTAGCTTCCCGGCA
ACAATTAATAGACTGGATGGAGGCGGATAAAGTTGCAGGACCACTTCTGCGCTCGGCCCTTCCGGCTGGC
TGGTTTATTGCTGATAAATCTGGAGCCGGTGAGCGTGGAAGCCGCGGTATCATTGCAGCACTGGGGCCAG
ATGGTAAGCCCTCCCGTATCGTAGTTATCTACACGACGGGGAGTCAGGCAACTATGGATGAACGAAATAG
ACAGATCGCTGAGATAGGTGCCTCACTGATTAAGCATTGGTAACTGTCAGACCAAGTTTACTCATATATA
CTTTAGATTGATTTAAAACTTCATTTTTAATTTAAAAGGATCTAGGTGAAGATCCTTTTTGATAATCTCA
TGACCAAAATCCCTTAACGTGAGTTTTCGTTCCACTGAGCGTCAGACCCCGTAGAAAAGATCAAAGGATC
TTCTTGAGATCCTTTTTTTCTGCGCGTAATCTGCTGCTTGCAAACAAAAAAACCACCGCTACCAGCGGTG
GTTTGTTTGCCGGATCAAGAGCTACCAACTCTTTTTCCGAAGGTAACTGGCTTCAGCAGAGCGCAGATAC
CAAATACTGTTCTTCTAGTGTAGCCGTAGTTAGGCCACCACTTCAAGAACTCTGTAGCACCGCCTACATA
CCTCGCTCTGCTAATCCTGTTACCAGTGGCTGCTGCCAGTGGCGATAAGTCGTGTCTTACCGGGTTGGAC
TCAAGACGATAGTTACCGGATAAGGCGCAGCGGTCGGGCTGAACGGGGGGTTCGTGCACACAGCCCAGCT
TGGAGCGAACGACCTACACCGAACTGAGATACCTACAGCGTGAGCTATGAGAAAGCGCCACGCTTCCCGA
AGGGAGAAAGGCGGACAGGTATCCGGTAAGCGGCAGGGTCGGAACAGGAGAGCGCACGAGGGAGCTTCCA
GGGGGAAACGCCTGGTATCTTTATAGTCCTGTCGGGTTTCGCCACCTCTGACTTGAGCGTCGATTTTTGT
GATGCTCGTCAGGGGGGCGGAGCCTATGGAAAAACGCCAGCAACGCGGCCTTTTTACGGTTCCTGGCCTT
TTGCTGGCCTTTTGCTCACATGCTAGAGGTACCCGTTACATAACTTACGGTAAATGGCCCGCCTGGCTGA
CCGCCCAACGACCCCCGCCCATTGACGTCAATAGTAACGCCAATAGGGACTTTCCATTGACGTCAATGGG
TGGAGTATTTACGGTAAACTGCCCACTTGGCAGTACATCAAGTGTATCATATGCCAAGTACGCCCCCTAT
TGACGTCAATGACGGTAAATGGCCCGCCTGGCATTGTGCCCAGTACATGACCTTATGGGACTTTCCTACT
TGGCAGTACATCTACGTATTAGTCATCGCTATTACCATGGTCGAGGTGAGCCCCACGTTCTGCTTCACTC
TCCCCATCTCCCCCCCCTCCCCACCCCCAATTTTGTATTTATTTATTTTTTAATTATTTTGTGCAGCGAT
GGGGGCGGGGGGGGGG
Features (pLannotate 1.2.2; 16 found; start..end, strand, type, name):
      1..126     +  promoter       chicken β-actin promoter (fragment): contains a 21-bp deletion relative to the standard chicken β-actin promoter
    127..354     +  intron         hybrid intron: hybrid between chicken β-actin (CBA) and minute virus of mice (MMV) introns (Gray et al., 2011)
    492..2093    +  CDS            Cas9(N): N-terminal portion of Streptococcus pyogenes Cas9 (Zetsche et al., 2015)
   2094..4592    +  CDS            Cas9(C): C-terminal portion of Streptococcus pyogenes Cas9 (Zetsche et al., 2015)
   4593..4640    +  CDS            nucleoplasmin NLS: bipartite nuclear localization signal from nucleoplasmin
   4674..4785    +  polyA_signal   bGH poly(A) signal: bovine growth hormone polyadenylation signal
   4890..5030    +  repeat_region  AAV2 ITR: inverted terminal repeat of adeno-associated virus serotype 2 inverted
   5035..5086    -  misc_feature   bom (fragment): basis of mobility region from pBR322
   5105..5560    +  rep_origin     f1 ori (sequence partly withheld): f1 bacteriophage origin of replication; arrow indicates direction of (+) strand synthesis
   5561..5610    -  misc_feature   bom (fragment): basis of mobility region from pBR322
   5712..5747    -  CDS            rop (fragment): Rop protein, which maintains plasmids at low copy number; rop
   5842..5946    +  promoter       AmpR promoter: bla
   5947..6807    +  CDS            AmpR: β-lactamase; bla; confers resistance to ampicillin, carbenicillin, and related antibiotics
   6978..7566    +  rep_origin     ori: high-copy-number ColE1/pMB1/pBR322/pUC origin of replication
   7638..7923    +  enhancer       CMV enhancer: human cytomegalovirus immediate early enhancer; contains an 18-bp deletion relative to the standard CMV enhancer
   7925..8040    +  promoter       chicken β-actin promoter (fragment): contains a 21-bp deletion relative to the standard chicken β-actin promoter
