[The description below was written by a language model from this plasmid's Addgene catalogue record and pLannotate feature annotations shown in this document.]
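Description:
pX330-Flag-WT_SpCas9 (without sgRNA; with silent mutations) is a mammalian expression and CRISPR plasmid built on a pX330-like backbone from which the U6-sgRNA cassette has been removed. It is maintained in bacteria as a high-copy plasmid through a ColE1/pUC-type origin and selected with ampicillin via the β-lactamase gene and its own promoter. The annotation also shows an f1 phage origin, a single AAV2 inverted terminal repeat, and short bom and rop fragments, which are remnants of the parental backbone rather than functional parts of the design. The catalogue lists a total size of 8077 bp, whereas the sequenced record behind the feature table is 8,040 nt; the record does not explain the difference.

The payload is human codon-optimized wild-type Streptococcus pyogenes Cas9 carrying silent mutations. It is driven by the CBh promoter, which appears in the annotation as a CMV enhancer, a chicken β-actin promoter (split across the origin of the circular map), and a hybrid CBA/MVM intron. According to the catalogue, the protein carries an N-terminal 3xFLAG tag and NLS plus a C-terminal NLS. The feature table annotates only the C-terminal nucleoplasmin NLS, although an unannotated stretch upstream of the Cas9 coding region leaves room for the N-terminal elements. The Cas9 open reading frame is annotated as two adjoining N- and C-terminal portions that together form one continuous coding sequence, and transcription ends at a bGH polyadenylation signal.

Because the plasmid expresses no guide RNA, the sgRNA is supplied from a separate plasmid. This lets different SpCas9 variants be compared side by side with an identical guide, with this construct providing the wild-type nuclease in studies of increased-fidelity variants.
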