Addgene plasmid #126753: pX330-Flag-WT_SpCas9 (without sgRNA; with silent mutations)
Purpose: Expression plasmid for human codon-optimized WT SpCas9 (without U6-sgRNA coding sequence, with silent mutations)
Depositing lab: Ervin Welker. Depositing organization: HUN-REN Research Centre for Natural Sciences. Publication: Blackjack mutations improve the on-target activities of increased fidelity variants of SpCas9 with 5'G-extended sgRNAs. Kulcsar PI, Talas A, Toth E, Nyeste A, Ligeti Z, Welker Z, Welker E. Nat Commun. 2020 Mar 6;11(1):1223. doi: 10.1038/s41467-020-15021-5. PubMed 32144253.
Backbone
  Vector backbone: pX330-like (without U6-sgRNA coding sequence)
  Total vector size (bp): 8077
  Vector type: Mammalian Expression, CRISPR
Growth in bacteria
  Bacterial resistance: Ampicillin, 100 μg/mL
  Growth temperature: 37°C
  Growth strain: NEB Stable
  Copy number: High Copy
Gene/Insert
  Gene/Insert name: WT SpCas9 (alt name: wild type SpCas9)
  Species: S. pyogenes
  Insert size (bp): 4272
  Promoter: CBh
  Tag / fusion protein: 3xFLAG (N terminal on insert); NLS (N terminal on insert); NLS (C terminal on insert)
  Cloning method: Unknown
  Sequencing primers: 5′ AAGGGATGGTTGGTTGGTGG
Terms and licenses: Academic/Nonprofit Terms; Industry Terms: Not Available to Industry
Depositor comments: pCbh-3xFLAG-NLS-WT SpCas9-NLS (without U6-sgRNA coding sequence, with silent mutations). The lack of sgRNA expression cassette allows for easy testing of various SpCas9 variants with the same sgRNA expressed from a separate plasmid (e.g. pmCherry_gRNA, Addgene# #80457). For detailed information and plasmid usage, please see the associated publication.
How to cite: pX330-Flag-WT_SpCas9 (without sgRNA; with silent mutations) was a gift from Ervin Welker (Addgene plasmid # 126753 ; http://n2t.net/addgene:126753 ; RRID:Addgene_126753)
